LOCUS       Exported 3864 bp ds-DNA circular SYN 12-MAY-2021
DEFINITION  Gateway Cloning compatible entry vector for the human TMPRSS4 gene..
ACCESSION   .
VERSION     .
KEYWORDS    pDONR221-TMPRSS4
SOURCE      synthetic DNA construct
  ORGANISM  synthetic DNA construct
REFERENCE   1 (bases 1 to 3864)
  AUTHORS   Chavez Lab
  TITLE     Coronavirus host receptors and proteases
  JOURNAL   Unpublished
REFERENCE   2 (bases 1 to 3864)
  AUTHORS   .
  TITLE     Direct Submission
  JOURNAL   Exported May 12, 2021 from SnapGene Server 1.1.58
            http://www.snapgene.com
FEATURES             Location/Qualifiers
     source          1..3864
                     /organism="synthetic DNA construct"
                     /mol_type="other DNA"
     primer_bind     92..109
                     /label=L4440
                     /note="L4440 vector, forward primer"
     terminator      268..295
                     /label=rrnB T2 terminator
                     /note="transcription terminator T2 from the E. coli rrnB
                     gene"
     terminator      387..473
                     /gene="Escherichia coli rrnB"
                     /label=rrnB T1 terminator
                     /note="transcription terminator T1 from the E. coli rrnB
                     gene"
     primer_bind     522..544
                     /label=M13/pUC Forward
                     /note="In lacZ gene"
     primer_bind     536..553
                     /label=M13 Forward
                     /note="In lacZ gene. Also called M13-F20 or M13 (-21)
                     Forward"
     primer_bind     537..553
                     /label=M13 fwd
                     /note="common sequencing primer, one of multiple similar
                     variants"
     protein_bind    569..668
                     /gene="mutant version of attL"
                     /label=attL1
                     /bound_moiety="LR Clonase(TM)"
                     /note="recombination site for the Gateway(R) LR reaction"
     CDS             complement(1559..1570)
                     /codon_start=1
                     /product="WELQut protease recognition and cleavage site"
                     /label=WELQut site
                     /translation="WELQ"
     protein_bind    complement(1989..2088)
                     /gene="mutant version of attL"
                     /label=attL2
                     /bound_moiety="LR Clonase(TM)"
                     /note="recombination site for the Gateway(R) LR reaction"
     primer_bind     complement(2105..2124)
                     /label=T7
                     /note="T7 promoter, forward primer"
     promoter        complement(2106..2124)
                     /label=T7 promoter
                     /note="promoter for bacteriophage T7 RNA polymerase"
     primer_bind     complement(2247..2266)
                     /label=pENTR-R
                     /note="pENTR vectors, reverse primer"
     CDS             2258..3067
                     /codon_start=1
                     /gene="aph(3')-Ia"
                     /product="aminoglycoside phosphotransferase"
                     /label=KanR
                     /note="confers resistance to kanamycin in bacteria or G418
                     (Geneticin(R)) in eukaryotes"
                     /translation="MSHIQRETSRPRLNSNMDADLYGYKWARDNVGQSGATIYRLYGKP
                     DAPELFLKHGKGSVANDVTDEMVRLNWLTEFMPLPTIKHFIRTPDDAWLLTTAIPGKTA
                     FQVLEEYPDSGENIVDALAVFLRRLHSIPVCNCPFNSDRVFRLAQAQSRMNNGLVDASD
                     FDDERNGWPVEQVWKEMHKLLPFSPDSVVTHGDFSLDNLIFDEGKLIGCIDVGRVGIAD
                     RYQDLAILWNCLGEFSPSLQKRLFQKYGIDNPDMNKLQFHLMLDEFF"
     primer_bind     complement(2325..2344)
                     /label=Kan-R
                     /note="Kanamycin resistance gene, reverse primer"
     rep_origin      3214..3802
                     /direction=RIGHT
                     /label=ori
                     /note="high-copy-number ColE1/pMB1/pBR322/pUC origin of
                     replication"
     primer_bind     3703..3722
                     /label=pBR322ori-F
                     /note="pBR322 origin, forward primer"
ORIGIN
        1 ctttcctgcg ttatcccctg attctgtgga taaccgtatt accgcctttg agtgagctga
       61 taccgctcgc cgcagccgaa cgaccgagcg cagcgagtca gtgagcgagg aagcggaaga
      121 gcgcccaata cgcaaaccgc ctctccccgc gcgttggccg attcattaat gcagctggca
      181 cgacaggttt cccgactgga aagcgggcag tgagcgcaac gcaattaata cgcgtaccgc
      241 tagccaggaa gagtttgtag aaacgcaaaa aggccatccg tcaggatggc cttctgctta
      301 gtttgatgcc tggcagttta tggcgggcgt cctgcccgcc accctccggg ccgttgcttc
      361 acaacgttca aatccgctcc cggcggattt gtcctactca ggagagcgtt caccgacaaa
      421 caacagataa aacgaaaggc ccagtcttcc gactgagcct ttcgttttat ttgatgcctg
      481 gcagttccct actctcgcgt taacgctagc atggatgttt tcccagtcac gacgttgtaa
      541 aacgacggcc agtcttaagc tcgggcccca aataatgatt ttattttgac tgatagtgac
      601 ctgttcgttg caacaaattg atgagcaatg cttttttata atgccaactt tgtacaaaaa
      661 agcaggctac aaaatgttac aggatcctga cagtgatcaa cctctgaaca gcctcgatgt
      721 caaacccctg cgcaaacccc gtatccccat ggagaccttc agaaaggtgg ggatccccat
      781 catcatagca ctactgagcc tggcgagtat catcattgtg gttgtcctca tcaaggtgat
      841 tctggataaa tactacttcc tctgcgggca gcctctccac ttcatcccga ggaagcagct
      901 gtgtgacgga gagctggact gtcccttggg ggaggacgag gagcactgtg tcaagagctt
      961 ccccgaaggg cctgcagtgg cagtccgcct ctccaaggac cgatccacac tgcaggtgct
     1021 ggactcggcc acagggaact ggttctctgc ctgtttcgac aacttcacag aagctctcgc
     1081 tgagacagcc tgtaggcaga tgggctacag cagcaaaccc actttcagag ctgtggagat
     1141 tggcccagac caggatctgg atgttgttga aatcacagaa aacagccagg agcttcgcat
     1201 gcggaactca agtgggccct gtctctcagg ctccctggtc tccctgcact gtcttgcctg
     1261 tgggaagagc ctgaagaccc cccgtgtggt gggtggggag gaggcctctg tggattcttg
     1321 gccttggcag gtcagcatcc agtacgacaa acagcacgtc tgtggaggga gcatcctgga
     1381 cccccactgg gtcctcacgg cagcccactg cttcaggaaa cataccgatg tgttcaactg
     1441 gaaggtgcgg gcaggctcag acaaactggg cagcttccca tccctggctg tggccaagat
     1501 catcatcatt gaattcaacc ccatgtaccc caaagacaat gacatcgccc tcatgaagct
     1561 gcagttccca ctcactttct caggcacagt caggcccatc tgtctgccct tctttgatga
     1621 ggagctcact ccagccaccc cactctggat cattggatgg ggctttacga agcagaatgg
     1681 agggaagatg tctgacatac tgctgcaggc gtcagtccag gtcattgaca gcacacggtg
     1741 caatgcagac gatgcgtacc agggggaagt caccgagaag atgatgtgtg caggcatccc
     1801 ggaagggggt gtggacacct gccagggtga cagtggtggg cccctgatgt accaatctga
     1861 ccagtggcat gtggtgggca tcgttagctg gggctatggc tgcgggggcc cgagcacccc
     1921 aggagtatac accaaggtct cagcctatct caactggatc tacaatgtct ggaaggctga
     1981 gctgtaaaac ccagctttct tgtacaaagt tggcattata agaaagcatt gcttatcaat
     2041 ttgttgcaac gaacaggtca ctatcagtca aaataaaatc attatttgcc atccagctga
     2101 tatcccctat agtgagtcgt attacatggt catagctgtt tcttggcagc tctggcccgt
     2161 gtctcaaaat ctctgatgtt acattgcaca agataaaaat atatcatcat gaacaataaa
     2221 actgtctgct tacataaaca gtaatacaag gggtgttatg agccatattc aacgggaaac
     2281 gtcgaggccg cgattaaatt ccaacatgga tgctgattta tatgggtata aatgggctcg
     2341 cgataatgtc gggcaatcag gtgcgacaat ctatcgcttg tatgggaagc ccgatgcgcc
     2401 agagttgttt ctgaaacatg gcaaaggtag cgttgccaat gatgttacag atgagatggt
     2461 cagactaaac tggctgacgg aatttatgcc tcttccgacc atcaagcatt ttatccgtac
     2521 tcctgatgat gcatggttac tcaccactgc gatccccgga aaaacagcat tccaggtatt
     2581 agaagaatat cctgattcag gtgaaaatat tgttgatgcg ctggcagtgt tcctgcgccg
     2641 gttgcattcg attcctgttt gtaattgtcc ttttaacagc gatcgcgtat ttcgtctcgc
     2701 tcaggcgcaa tcacgaatga ataacggttt ggttgatgcg agtgattttg atgacgagcg
     2761 taatggctgg cctgttgaac aagtctggaa agaaatgcat aaacttttgc cattctcacc
     2821 ggattcagtc gtcactcatg gtgatttctc acttgataac cttatttttg acgaggggaa
     2881 attaataggt tgtattgatg ttggacgagt cggaatcgca gaccgatacc aggatcttgc
     2941 catcctatgg aactgcctcg gtgagttttc tccttcatta cagaaacggc tttttcaaaa
     3001 atatggtatt gataatcctg atatgaataa attgcagttt catttgatgc tcgatgagtt
     3061 tttctaatca gaattggtta attggttgta acactggcag agcattacgc tgacttgacg
     3121 ggacggcgca agctcatgac caaaatccct taacgtgagt tacgcgtcgt tccactgagc
     3181 gtcagacccc gtagaaaaga tcaaaggatc ttcttgagat cctttttttc tgcgcgtaat
     3241 ctgctgcttg caaacaaaaa aaccaccgct accagcggtg gtttgtttgc cggatcaaga
     3301 gctaccaact ctttttccga aggtaactgg cttcagcaga gcgcagatac caaatactgt
     3361 tcttctagtg tagccgtagt taggccacca cttcaagaac tctgtagcac cgcctacata
     3421 cctcgctctg ctaatcctgt taccagtggc tgctgccagt ggcgataagt cgtgtcttac
     3481 cgggttggac tcaagacgat agttaccgga taaggcgcag cggtcgggct gaacgggggg
     3541 ttcgtgcaca cagcccagct tggagcgaac gacctacacc gaactgagat acctacagcg
     3601 tgagctatga gaaagcgcca cgcttcccga agggagaaag gcggacaggt atccggtaag
     3661 cggcagggtc ggaacaggag agcgcacgag ggagcttcca gggggaaacg cctggtatct
     3721 ttatagtcct gtcgggtttc gccacctctg acttgagcgt cgatttttgt gatgctcgtc
     3781 aggggggcgg agcctatgga aaaacgccag caacgcggcc tttttacggt tcctggcctt
     3841 ttgctggcct tttgctcaca tgtt
//
