[The description below was written by a language model from this plasmid's Addgene catalogue record and the feature table of its GenBank file.]
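Description:
pDONR221-TMPRSS4 is a Gateway entry clone carrying the human TMPRSS4 gene (also known as CAP2, CAPH2 or MT-SP2), built on the pDONR221 backbone. The 3,864 bp circular plasmid is maintained in E. coli through a high-copy ColE1/pUC-type origin of replication and selected with kanamycin via the aph(3')-Ia aminoglycoside phosphotransferase gene.

The insert lies between attL1 and attL2, the recombination sites recognised by LR Clonase, so the TMPRSS4 sequence can be transferred directionally into any attR-containing destination vector. The feature table does not annotate the TMPRSS4 coding sequence itself. The only feature called within the attL-flanked region is a short reverse-strand match to a WELQut protease site, which is most likely an incidental hit from automated annotation rather than a designed element. As is usual for an entry vector, no promoter is positioned to express the insert in mammalian cells. The rrnB T1 and T2 terminators upstream of attL1 insulate the insert from read-through transcription from the backbone, and a T7 promoter sits just outside attL2, pointing back toward the insert. M13 forward and reverse primer sites flank the cassette for sequence verification.

The GenBank record places the plasmid in a collection of coronavirus host receptors and proteases, which suggests it serves as a source clone for making TMPRSS4 expression constructs. The depositors warn of recombination, mainly between the viral LTRs of the related pLEX307 lentiviral destination backbone but occasionally between Gateway sites, and advise confirming insert and plasmid integrity by sequencing and restriction digest.
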