Addgene plasmid #158446: pDONR221-TMPRSS4
Purpose: Gateway Cloning compatible entry vector for the human TMPRSS4 gene.
Depositing lab: Alejandro Chavez & Sho Iketani. Depositing organization: Columbia University.
Backbone
  Vector backbone: pDONR221
  Vector type: Gateway entry vector
Growth in bacteria
  Bacterial resistance: Kanamycin, 50 μg/mL
  Growth temperature: 30°C
  Growth strain: NEB Stable
  Copy number: High Copy
Gene/Insert
  Gene/Insert name: TMPRSS4
  Species: H. sapiens (human)
  Entrez Gene: TMPRSS4 (a.k.a. CAP2, CAPH2, MT-SP2, TMPRSS3)
  Cloning method: Gateway Cloning
  Sequencing primers: 5′ M13F; 3′ M13R
Terms and licenses: Academic/Nonprofit Terms; Industry Terms: Not Available to Industry
Depositor comments: The authors have noticed that recombination within the pLEX307 backbone can occur. All users are advised to sequence the vectors and restriction digest them and run them on a gel to ensure they show the expected full length insert and plasmid size. In cases where recombination has occurred, it is typically between the viral LTR elements in the vector, although recombination between the gateway cloning sites has also been observed.
How to cite: pDONR221-TMPRSS4 was a gift from Alejandro Chavez & Sho Iketani (Addgene plasmid # 158446 ; http://n2t.net/addgene:158446 ; RRID:Addgene_158446)
